Addgene plasmid #111734: pBacMam2-DiEx-LIC-N-flag_huntingtin_full-length_Q51
Purpose: Baculovirus transfer vector for expression of huntingtin protein in insect and mammalian cellscells as well as in mammalian cells
Depositing lab: Cheryl Arrowsmith. Publication: Design and characterization of mutant and wildtype huntingtin proteins produced from a toolkit of scalable eukaryotic expression systems. Harding RJ, Loppnau P, Ackloo S, Lemak A, Hutchinson A, Hunt B, Holehouse AS, Ho JC, Fan L, Toledo-Sherman L, Seitova A, Arrowsmith CH. J Biol Chem. 2019 Apr 26;294(17):6986-7001. doi: 10.1074/jbc.RA118.007204. Epub 2019 Mar 6. PubMed 30842263.
Backbone
  Vector backbone: pBacMam2-DiEx-LIC
  Vector type: Mammalian Expression ; Baculovirus Expression
Growth in bacteria
  Bacterial resistance: Ampicillin, 50 μg/mL
  Growth temperature: 37°C
  Growth strain: DH5alpha
  Copy number: High Copy
Gene/Insert
  Gene/Insert name: HTT (alt name: huntingtin)
  Species: H. sapiens (human)
  Insert size (bp): 9516
  Mutation: Q51 (polyQ repeat)
  Entrez Gene: HTT (a.k.a. HD, IT15, LOMARS)
  Promoter: CMV and P10
  Tag / fusion protein: FLAG (N terminal on insert)
  Cloning method: Ligation Independent Cloning
  Sequencing primers: 5′ pFBM-fwd (5'-caaaatgtcgtaacaactccgc-3'); 3′ pFBM-rev (5'- tagttaagaataccagtcaatctttcac-3')
Resource information
  A portion of this plasmid was derived from a plasmid made by: Kazusa DNA Research Institute Gene KIEE4296 & Original Clone ID cp94296
Terms and licenses: Academic/Nonprofit Terms; Industry Terms: Not Available to Industry
Depositor comments: Please visit https://www.biorxiv.org/content/early/2018/12/10/492215 for BioRxiv preprint.
How to cite: pBacMam2-DiEx-LIC-N-flag_huntingtin_full-length_Q51 was a gift from Cheryl Arrowsmith (Addgene plasmid # 111734 ; http://n2t.net/addgene:111734 ; RRID:Addgene_111734)
