[The description below was written by a language model from this plasmid's Addgene catalogue record and pLannotate feature annotations shown in this document.]
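Description:
pBacMam2-DiEx-LIC-N-flag_huntingtin_full-length_Q51 is a 15.9 kb baculovirus transfer vector built on the pBacMam2-DiEx-LIC backbone for producing full-length human huntingtin (HTT) carrying an expanded 51-glutamine polyQ tract. In E. coli it replicates from a high-copy ColE1/pUC-type origin and is selected with ampicillin through the bla gene; an f1 origin is also present. The expression cassette, together with a gentamicin acetyltransferase marker driven by the Pc integron promoter, lies between the Tn7R and Tn7L ends of a mini-Tn7 element. This arrangement allows the cassette to be moved by Tn7 transposition into a baculovirus bacmid to generate recombinant virus.

The 9,516 bp HTT open reading frame, inserted by ligation-independent cloning, sits downstream of two promoters in tandem: the CMV immediate-early enhancer/promoter and the baculoviral p10 promoter. The same virus can therefore drive expression in insect cells via p10 and, after BacMam transduction, in mammalian cells via CMV. A WPRE fragment and an SV40 polyadenylation signal follow the coding region to support transcript processing and accumulation. A short match to an HIV-1 LTR and an SV40 large T fragment are also annotated, probably as incidental pieces of the surrounding regulatory sequence.

The catalogue lists an N-terminal FLAG tag. The automated annotation does not mark one upstream of HTT and instead detects short His-tag and FLAG-like fragments just downstream of the annotated HTT region, so whether those are in frame and translated cannot be judged from the table. The construct belongs to a toolkit of wild-type and mutant huntingtin expression vectors intended for scalable eukaryotic protein production and subsequent characterization.
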