Features (pLannotate 1.2.2; 22 found; start..end, strand, type, name):
    102..556     +  rep_origin     f1 ori (sequence partly withheld): f1 bacteriophage origin of replication; arrow indicates direction of (+) strand synthesis
    582..686     +  promoter       AmpR promoter: bla
    687..1547    +  CDS            AmpR: β-lactamase; bla; confers resistance to ampicillin, carbenicillin, and related antibiotics
   1718..2306    +  rep_origin     ori: high-copy-number ColE1/pMB1/pBR322/pUC origin of replication
   2492..2543    -  misc_feature   bom (fragment): basis of mobility region from pBR322
   2611..2835    -  mobile_element Tn7R: mini-Tn7 element (right end of the Tn7 transposon) Tn7
   2902..3435    -  CDS            GmR: gentamycin acetyltransferase; aacC1; confers resistance to gentamycin
   3624..3652    -  promoter       Pc promoter: intI1 (promoter lies within the coding sequence); class 1 integron promoter
   3630..3989    -  CDS            YPR2_ECOLX (fragment): Protein predicted: Swiss-Prot protein existence level 4. From Escherichia coli.
   4160..4208    -  polyA_signal   HSV TK poly(A) signal: herpes simplex virus thymidine kinase polyadenylation signal (Cole and Stacy, 1985)
   4313..4692    +  enhancer       CMV enhancer: human cytomegalovirus immediate early enhancer
   4693..4896    +  promoter       CMV promoter: human cytomegalovirus (CMV) immediate early promoter
   4892..4925    +  LTR            5' LTR (truncated) (fragment): truncated 5' long terminal repeat (LTR) from HIV-1
   4943..5052    +  promoter       p10 promoter: baculovirus promoter for expression in insect cells
   5111..14626   +  CDS            HTT: HD_HUMAN - Also known as HD, IT15. Experimental evidence at protein level: Swiss-Prot protein existence level 1. [Huntingtin, myristoylated N-terminal fragment]: Promotes the formation of autophagic vesicles. From Homo sapiens (Human).
  14654..14673   +  CDS            7xHis (fragment): 6xHis affinity tag
  14678..14701   +  CDS            3xFLAG (fragment): three tandem FLAG® epitope tags
  14720..14738   +  misc_feature   MCS (fragment): pBluescript multiple cloning site
  14738..15243   +  misc_feature   WPRE (fragment): woodchuck hepatitis virus posttranscriptional regulatory element
  15339..15422   +  CDS            large T antigen (fragment): large T antigen from SV40 (simian virus 40)
  15445..15579   +  polyA_signal   SV40 poly(A) signal: SV40 polyadenylation signal
  15608..15773   -  mobile_element Tn7L: mini-Tn7 element (left end of the Tn7 transposon) Tn7
>Addgene plasmid #111734 | pBacMam2-DiEx-LIC-N-flag_huntingtin_full-length_Q51 | addgene full sequence | sequence record 220474 | Addgene NGS Result
TTCTCTGTCACAGAATGAAAATTTTTCTGTCATCTCTTCGTTATTAATGTTTGTAATTGACTGAATATCA
ACGCTTATTTGCAGCCTGAATGGCGAATGGG
[124 nt withheld, positions 102-225]
C
[91 nt withheld, positions 227-317]
A
[49 nt withheld, positions 319-367]
CCTTTGACGTTGGAGTCCACGTTCTT
[37 nt withheld, positions 394-430]
ACCCTATCTCGGTCTATTCTTTTGATTTATAAGGGATTTTGCCGATTTCGGCCTATTGGTTAAAAAATGA
GCTGATTTAACAAAAATTTAACGCGAATTTTAACAAAATATTAACGCTTACAATTTAGGTGGCACTTTTC
GGGGAAATGTGCGCGGAACCCCTATTTGTTTATTTTTCTAAATACATTCAAATATGTATCCGCTCATGAG
ACAATAACCCTGATAAATGCTTCAATAATATTGAAAAAGGAAGAGTATGAGTATTCAACATTTCCGTGTC
GCCCTTATTCCCTTTTTTGCGGCATTTTGCCTTCCTGTTTTTGCTCACCCAGAAACGCTGGTGAAAGTAA
AAGATGCTGAAGATCAGTTGGGTGCACGAGTGGGTTACATCGAACTGGATCTCAACAGCGGTAAGATCCT
TGAGAGTTTTCGCCCCGAAGAACGTTTTCCAATGATGAGCACTTTTAAAGTTCTGCTATGTGGCGCGGTA
TTATCCCGTATTGACGCCGGGCAAGAGCAACTCGGTCGCCGCATACACTATTCTCAGAATGACTTGGTTG
AGTACTCACCAGTCACAGAAAAGCATCTTACGGATGGCATGACAGTAAGAGAATTATGCAGTGCTGCCAT
AACCATGAGTGATAACACTGCGGCCAACTTACTTCTGACAACGATCGGAGGACCGAAGGAGCTAACCGCT
TTTTTGCACAACATGGGGGATCATGTAACTCGCCTTGATCGTTGGGAACCGGAGCTGAATGAAGCCATAC
CAAACGACGAGCGTGACACCACGATGCCTGTAGCAATGGCAACAACGTTGCGCAAACTATTAACTGGCGA
ACTACTTACTCTAGCTTCCCGGCAACAATTAATAGACTGGATGGAGGCGGATAAAGTTGCAGGACCACTT
CTGCGCTCGGCCCTTCCGGCTGGCTGGTTTATTGCTGATAAATCTGGAGCCGGTGAGCGTGGGTCTCGCG
GTATCATTGCAGCACTGGGGCCAGATGGTAAGCCCTCCCGTATCGTAGTTATCTACACGACGGGGAGTCA
GGCAACTATGGATGAACGAAATAGACAGATCGCTGAGATAGGTGCCTCACTGATTAAGCATTGGTAACTG
TCAGACCAAGTTTACTCATATATACTTTAGATTGATTTAAAACTTCATTTTTAATTTAAAAGGATCTAGG
TGAAGATCCTTTTTGATAATCTCATGACCAAAATCCCTTAACGTGAGTTTTCGTTCCACTGAGCGTCAGA
CCCCGTAGAAAAGATCAAAGGATCTTCTTGAGATCCTTTTTTTCTGCGCGTAATCTGCTGCTTGCAAACA
AAAAAACCACCGCTACCAGCGGTGGTTTGTTTGCCGGATCAAGAGCTACCAACTCTTTTTCCGAAGGTAA
CTGGCTTCAGCAGAGCGCAGATACCAAATACTGTTCTTCTAGTGTAGCCGTAGTTAGGCCACCACTTCAA
GAACTCTGTAGCACCGCCTACATACCTCGCTCTGCTAATCCTGTTACCAGTGGCTGCTGCCAGTGGCGAT
AAGTCGTGTCTTACCGGGTTGGACTCAAGACGATAGTTACCGGATAAGGCGCAGCGGTCGGGCTGAACGG
GGGGTTCGTGCACACAGCCCAGCTTGGAGCGAACGACCTACACCGAACTGAGATACCTACAGCGTGAGCT
ATGAGAAAGCGCCACGCTTCCCGAAGGGAGAAAGGCGGACAGGTATCCGGTAAGCGGCAGGGTCGGAACA
GGAGAGCGCACGAGGGAGCTTCCAGGGGGAAACGCCTGGTATCTTTATAGTCCTGTCGGGTTTCGCCACC
TCTGACTTGAGCGTCGATTTTTGTGATGCTCGTCAGGGGGGCGGAGCCTATGGAAAAACGCCAGCAACGC
GGCCTTTTTACGGTTCCTGGCCTTTTGCTGGCCTTTTGCTCACATGTTCTTTCCTGCGTTATCCCCTGAT
TCTGTGGATAACCGTATTACCGCCTTTGAGTGAGCTGATACCGCTCGCCGCAGCCGAACGACCGAGCGCA
GCGAGTCAGTGAGCGAGGAAGCGGAAGAGCGCCTGATGCGGTATTTTCTCCTTACGCATCTGTGCGGTAT
TTCACACCGCATAGACCAGCCGCGTAACCTGGCAAAATCGGTTACGGTTGAGTAATAAATGGATGCCCTG
CGTAAGCGGGTGTGGGCGGACAATAAAGTCTTAAACTGAACAAAATAGATCTAAACTATGACAATAAAGT
CTTAAACTAGACAGAATAGTTGTAAACTGAAATCAGTCCAGTTATGCTGTGAAAAAGCATACTGGACTTT
TGTTATGGCTAAAGCAAACTCTTCATTTTCTGAAGTGCAAATTGCCCGTCGTATTAAAGAGGGGCGTGGC
CAAGGGCATGGTAAAGACTATATTCGCGGCGTTGTGACAATTTACCGAACAACTCCGCGGCCGGGAAGCC
GATCTCGGCTTGAACGAATTGTTAGGTGGCGGTACTTGGGTCGATATCAAAGTGCATCACTTCTTCCCGT
ATGCCCAACTTTGTATAGAGAGCCACTGCGGGATCGTCACCGTAATCTGCTTGCACGTAGATCACATAAG
CACCAAGCGCGTTGGCCTCATGCTTCAAGAGATTGATGAGCGCGGTGGCAATGCCCTGCCTCCGGTGCTC
GCCGGAGACTGCGAGATCATAGATATAGATCTCACTACGCGGCTGCTCAAACTTGGGCAGAACGTAAGCC
GCGAGAGCGCCAACAACCGCTTCTTGGTCGAAGGCAGCAAGCGCGATGAATGTCTTACTACGGAGCAAGT
TCCCGAGGTAATCGGAGTCCGGCTGATGTTGGGAGTAGGTGGCTACGTCTCCGAACTCACGACCGAAAAG
ATCAAGAGCAGCCCGCATGGATTTGACTTGGTCAGGGCCGAGCCTACATGTGCGAATGATGCCCATACTT
GAGCCACCTAACTTTGTTTTAGGGCGACTGCCCTGCTGCGTAACATCGTTGCTGCTGCGTAACATCGTTG
CTGCTCCATAACATCAAACATCGACCCACGGCGTAACGCGCTTGCTGCTTGGATGCCCGAGGCATAGACT
GTACAAAAAAACAGTCATAACAAGCCATGAAAACCGCCACTGCGCCGTTACCACCGCTGCGTTCGGTCAA
GGTTCTGGACCAGTTGCGTGAGCGCATACGCTACTTGCATTACAGTTTACGAACCGAACAGGCTTATGTC
AACTGGGTTCGTGCCTTCATCCGTTTCCACGGTGTGCGTCACCCGGCAACCTTGGGCAGCAGCGAAGTCG
AGGCATTTCTGTCCTGGCTGGCGAACGAGCGCAAGGTTTCGGTCTCCACGCATCGTCAGGCATTGGCGGC
CTTGCTGTTCTTCTACGGCAAGGTGCTGTGCACGGATCTGCCCTTGCTTCAGGAGATCGGTAGACCTCGG
CCGTCGCGGCGCTTGCCGGTGGTGCTGACCCCGGATGAAGTGGTTCGCATCCTCGGTTTTCTGGAAGGCG
AGCATCGTTTGTTCGCCCAGGACTCTAGCTATAGTTCTAGTGGTTGGCTACGTACCCGTAGTGGCTATGG
CAGGGCTTGCCGCCCCGACGTTGGCTGCGAGCCCTGGGCCTTCACCCGAACTTGGGGGTTGGGGTGGGGA
AAAGGAAGAAACGCGGGCGTATTGGTCCCAATGGGGTCTCGGTGGGGTATCGACAGAGTGCCAGCCCTGG
GACCGAACCCCGCGTTTATGAACAAACGACCCAACACCCGTGCGTTTTATTCTGTCTTTTTATTGCCGTC
ATAGCGCGGGTTCCTTCCGGTATTGTCTCCTTCCGTGTTTCAGTTAGCCTCCCCCATCTCCCGGTACCGC
ATGCGGATCTGTACGGGCCAGATATACGCGTTGACATTGATTATTGACTAGTTATTAATAGTAATCAATT
ACGGGGTCATTAGTTCATAGCCCATATATGGAGTTCCGCGTTACATAACTTACGGTAAATGGCCCGCCTG
GCTGACCGCCCAACGACCCCCGCCCATTGACGTCAATAATGACGTATGTTCCCATAGTAACGCCAATAGG
GACTTTCCATTGACGTCAATGGGTGGAGTATTTACGGTAAACTGCCCACTTGGCAGTACATCAAGTGTAT
CATATGCCAAGTACGCCCCCTATTGACGTCAATGACGGTAAATGGCCCGCCTGGCATTATGCCCAGTACA
TGACCTTATGGGACTTTCCTACTTGGCAGTACATCTACGTATTAGTCATCGCTATTACCATGGTGATGCG
GTTTTGGCAGTACATCAATGGGCGTGGATAGCGGTTTGACTCACGGGGATTTCCAAGTCTCCACCCCATT
GACGTCAATGGGAGTTTGTTTTGGCACCAAAATCAACGGGACTTTCCAAAATGTCGTAACAACTCCGCCC
CATTGACGCAAATGGGCGGTAGGCGTGTACGGTGGGAGGTCTATATAAGCAGAGCTCTCTGGCTAACTAG
AGAACCCACTGCTTACTGGCTTATCGAATACGGACCTTTAATTCAACCCAACACAATATATTATAGTTAA
ATAAGAATTATTATCAAATCATTTGTATATTAATTAAAATACTATACTGTAAATTACATTTTATTTACAA
TCACTCGACGGATCCTTAAGAAGGAGATATACTATGGACTACAAAGACGATGACGACAAGATGGCGACCC
TGGAAAAGCTGATGAAGGCCTTCGAGTCCCTCAAGTCCTTCCAACAGCAGCAACAGCAACAACAGCAGCA
ACAGCAACAACAGCAGCAACAGCAACAACAGCAGCAACAGCAACAACAGCAGCAACAGCAACAACAGCAG
CAACAGCAACAACAGCAACAACAGCAGCAACAGCAACAACAGCAGCAACAGCAACCGCCACCGCCGCCGC
CGCCGCCGCCGCCTCCTCAGCTTCCTCAGCCGCCGCCGCAGGCACAGCCGCTGCTGCCTCAGCCGCAGCC
GCCCCCGCCGCCGCCCCCGCCGCCACCCGGCCCGGCTGTGGCTGAGGAGCCGCTGCACCGACCAAAGAAA
GAACTTTCAGCTACCAAGAAAGACCGTGTGAATCATTGTCTGACAATATGTGAAAACATAGTGGCACAGT
CTGTCAGAAATTCTCCAGAATTTCAGAAACTTCTGGGCATCGCTATGGAACTTTTTCTGCTGTGCAGTGA
TGACGCAGAGTCAGATGTCAGGATGGTGGCTGACGAATGCCTCAACAAAGTTATCAAAGCTTTGATGGAT
TCTAATCTTCCAAGGTTACAGCTCGAGCTCTATAAGGAAATTAAAAAGAATGGTGCCCCTCGGAGTTTGC
GTGCTGCCCTGTGGAGGTTTGCTGAGCTGGCTCACCTGGTTCGGCCTCAGAAATGCAGGCCTTACCTGGT
GAACCTTCTGCCGTGCCTGACTCGAACAAGCAAGAGACCCGAAGAATCAGTCCAGGAGACCTTGGCTGCA
GCTGTTCCCAAAATTATGGCTTCTTTTGGCAATTTTGCAAATGACAATGAAATTAAGGTTTTGTTAAAGG
CCTTCATAGCGAACCTGAAGTCAAGCTCCCCCACCATTCGGCGGACAGCGGCTGGATCAGCAGTGAGCAT
CTGCCAGCACTCAAGAAGGACACAATATTTCTATAGTTGGCTACTAAATGTGCTCTTAGGCTTACTCGTT
CCTGTCGAGGATGAACACTCCACTCTGCTGATTCTTGGCGTGCTGCTCACCCTGAGGTATTTGGTGCCCT
TGCTGCAGCAGCAGGTCAAGGACACAAGCCTGAAAGGCAGCTTCGGAGTGACAAGGAAAGAAATGGAAGT
CTCTCCTTCTGCAGAGCAGCTTGTCCAGGTTTATGAACTGACGTTACATCATACACAGCACCAAGACCAC
AATGTTGTGACCGGAGCCCTGGAGCTGTTGCAGCAGCTCTTCAGAACGCCTCCACCCGAGCTTCTGCAAA
CCCTGACCGCAGTCGGGGGCATTGGGCAGCTCACCGCTGCTAAGGAGGAGTCTGGTGGCCGAAGCCGTAG
TGGGAGTATTGTGGAACTTATAGCTGGAGGGGGTTCCTCATGCAGCCCTGTCCTTTCAAGAAAACAAAAA
GGCAAAGTGCTCTTAGGAGAAGAAGAAGCCTTGGAGGATGACTCTGAATCGAGATCGGATGTCAGCAGCT
CTGCCTTAACAGCCTCAGTGAAGGATGAGATCAGTGGAGAGCTGGCTGCTTCTTCAGGGGTTTCCACTCC
AGGGTCAGCAGGTCATGACATCATCACAGAACAGCCACGGTCACAGCACACACTGCAGGCGGACTCAGTG
GATCTGGCCAGCTGTGACTTGACAAGCTCTGCCACTGATGGGGATGAGGAGGATATCTTGAGCCACAGCT
CCAGCCAGGTCAGCGCCGTCCCATCTGACCCTGCCATGGACCTGAATGATGGGACCCAGGCCTCGTCGCC
CATCAGCGACAGCTCCCAGACCACCACCGAAGGGCCTGATTCAGCTGTTACCCCTTCAGACAGTTCTGAA
ATTGTGTTAGACGGTACCGACAACCAGTATTTGGGCCTGCAGATTGGACAGCCCCAGGATGAAGATGAGG
AAGCCACAGGTATTCTTCCTGATGAAGCCTCGGAGGCCTTCAGGAACTCTTCCATGGCCCTTCAACAGGC
ACATTTATTGAAAAACATGAGTCACTGCAGGCAGCCTTCTGACAGCAGTGTTGATAAATTTGTGTTGAGA
GATGAAGCTACTGAACCGGGTGATCAAGAAAACAAGCCTTGCCGCATCAAAGGTGACATTGGACAGTCCA
CTGATGATGACTCTGCACCTCTTGTCCATTGTGTCCGCCTTTTATCTGCTTCGTTTTTGCTAACAGGGGG
AAAAAATGTGCTGGTTCCGGACAGGGATGTGAGGGTCAGCGTGAAGGCCCTGGCCCTCAGCTGTGTGGGA
GCAGCTGTGGCCCTCCACCCGGAATCTTTCTTCAGCAAACTCTATAAAGTTCCTCTTGACACCACGGAAT
ACCCTGAGGAACAGTATGTCTCAGACATCTTGAACTACATCGATCATGGAGACCCACAGGTTCGAGGAGC
CACTGCCATTCTCTGTGGGACCCTCATCTGCTCCATCCTCAGCAGGTCCCGCTTCCACGTGGGAGATTGG
ATGGGCACCATTAGAACCCTCACAGGAAATACATTTTCTTTGGCGGATTGCATTCCTTTGCTGCGGAAAA
CACTGAAGGATGAGTCTTCTGTTACTTGCAAGTTAGCTTGTACAGCTGTGAGGAACTGTGTCATGAGTCT
CTGCAGCAGCAGCTACAGTGAGTTAGGACTGCAGCTGATCATCGATGTGCTGACTCTGAGGAACAGTTCC
TATTGGCTGGTGAGGACAGAGCTTCTGGAAACCCTTGCAGAGATTGACTTCAGGCTGGTGAGCTTTTTGG
AGGCAAAAGCAGAAAACTTACACAGAGGGGCTCATCATTATACAGGGCTTTTAAAACTGCAAGAACGAGT
GCTCAATAATGTTGTCATCCATTTGCTTGGAGATGAAGACCCCAGGGTGCGACATGTTGCCGCAGCATCA
CTAATTAGGCTTGTCCCAAAGCTGTTTTATAAATGTGACCAAGGACAAGCTGATCCAGTAGTGGCCGTGG
CAAGAGATCAAAGCAGTGTTTACCTGAAACTTCTCATGCATGAGACGCAGCCTCCATCTCATTTCTCCGT
CAGCACAATAACCAGAATATATAGAGGCTATAACCTACTACCAAGCATAACAGACGTCACTATGGAAAAT
AACCTTTCAAGAGTTATTGCAGCAGTTTCTCATGAACTAATCACATCAACCACCAGAGCACTCACATTTG
GATGCTGTGAAGCTTTGTGTCTTCTTTCCACTGCCTTCCCAGTTTGCATTTGGAGTTTAGGTTGGCACTG
TGGAGTGCCTCCACTGAGTGCCTCAGATGAGTCTAGGAAGAGCTGTACCGTTGGGATGGCCACAATGATT
CTGACCCTGCTCTCGTCAGCTTGGTTCCCATTGGATCTCTCAGCCCATCAAGATGCTTTGATTTTGGCCG
GAAACTTGCTTGCAGCCAGTGCTCCCAAATCTCTGAGAAGTTCATGGGCCTCTGAAGAAGAAGCCAACCC
AGCAGCCACCAAGCAAGAGGAGGTCTGGCCAGCCCTGGGGGACCGGGCCCTGGTGCCCATGGTGGAGCAG
CTCTTCTCTCACCTGCTGAAGGTGATTAACATTTGTGCCCACGTCCTGGATGACGTGGCTCCTGGACCCG
CAATAAAGGCAGCCTTGCCTTCTCTAACAAACCCCCCTTCTCTAAGTCCCATCCGACGAAAGGGGAAGGA
GAAAGAACCAGGAGAACAAGCATCTGTACCGTTGAGTCCCAAGAAAGGCAGTGAGGCCAGTGCAGCTTCT
AGACAATCTGATACCTCAGGTCCTGTTACAACAAGTAAATCCTCATCACTGGGGAGTTTCTATCATCTTC
CTTCATACCTCAAACTGCATGATGTCCTGAAAGCTACACACGCTAACTACAAGGTCACGCTGGATCTTCA
GAACAGCACGGAAAAGTTTGGAGGGTTTCTTCGCTCAGCCTTGGATGTTCTTTCTCAGATACTAGAGCTG
GCCACACTGCAGGACATTGGGAAGTGTGTTGAAGAGATCCTAGGATACCTGAAATCCTGCTTTAGTCGAG
AACCAATGATGGCAACTGTTTGTGTTCAACAATTGTTGAAGACTCTCTTTGGCACAAACTTGGCCTCCCA
GTTTGATGGCTTATCTTCCAACCCCAGCAAGTCACAAGGCCGAGCACAGCGCCTTGGCTCCTCCAGTGTG
AGGCCAGGCTTGTACCACTACTGCTTCATGGCCCCGTACACCCACTTCACCCAGGCCCTCGCTGACGCCA
GCCTGAGGAACATGGTGCAGGCGGAGCAGGAGAACGACACCTCGGGATGGTTTGATGTCCTCCAGAAAGT
GTCTACCCAGTTGAAGACAAACCTCACGAGTGTCACAAAGAACCGTGCAGATAAGAATGCTATTCATAAT
CACATTCGTTTGTTTGAACCTCTTGTTATAAAAGCTTTAAAACAGTACACGACTACAACATGTGTGCAGT
TACAGAAGCAGGTTTTAGATTTGCTGGCGCAGCTGGTTCAGTTACGGGTTAATTACTGTCTTCTGGATTC
AGATCAGGTGTTTATTGGCTTTGTATTGAAACAGTTTGAATACATTGAAGTGGGCCAGTTCAGGGAATCA
GAGGCAATCATTCCAAACATCTTTTTCTTCTTGGTATTACTATCTTATGAACGCTATCATTCAAAACAGA
TCATTGGAATTCCTAAAATCATTCAGCTCTGTGATGGCATCATGGCCAGTGGAAGGAAGGCTGTGACACA
TGCCATACCGGCTCTGCAGCCCATAGTCCACGACCTCTTTGTATTAAGAGGAACAAATAAAGCTGATGCA
GGAAAAGAGCTTGAAACCCAAAAAGAGGTGGTGGTGTCAATGTTACTGAGACTCATCCAGTACCATCAGG
TGTTGGAGATGTTCATTCTTGTCCTGCAGCAGTGCCACAAGGAGAATGAAGACAAGTGGAAGCGACTGTC
TCGACAGATAGCTGACATCATCCTCCCAATGTTAGCCAAACAGCAGATGCACATTGACTCTCATGAAGCC
CTTGGAGTGTTAAATACATTATTTGAGATTTTGGCCCCTTCCTCCCTCCGTCCGGTAGACATGCTTTTAC
GGAGTATGTTCGTCACTCCAAACACAATGGCGTCCGTGAGCACTGTTCAACTGTGGATATCGGGAATTCT
GGCCATTTTGAGGGTTCTGATTTCCCAGTCAACTGAAGATATTGTTCTTTCTCGTATTCAGGAGCTCTCC
TTCTCTCCGTATTTAATCTCCTGTACAGTAATTAATAGGTTAAGAGATGGGGACAGTACTTCAACGCTAG
AAGAACACAGTGAAGGGAAACAAATAAAGAATTTGCCAGAAGAAACATTTTCAAGGTTTCTATTACAACT
GGTTGGTATTCTTTTAGAAGACATTGTTACAAAACAGCTGAAGGTGGAAATGAGTGAGCAGCAACATACT
TTCTATTGCCAGGAACTAGGCACACTGCTAATGTGTCTGATCCACATCTTCAAGTCTGGAATGTTCCGGA
GAATCACAGCAGCTGCCACTAGGCTGTTCCGCAGTGATGGCTGTGGCGGCAGTTTCTACACCCTGGACAG
CTTGAACTTGCGGGCTCGTTCCATGATCACCACCCACCCGGCCCTGGTGCTGCTCTGGTGTCAGATACTG
CTGCTTGTCAACCACACCGACTACCGCTGGTGGGCAGAAGTGCAGCAGACCCCGAAAAGACACAGTCTGT
CCAGCACAAAGTTACTTAGTCCCCAGATGTCTGGAGAAGAGGAGGATTCTGACTTGGCAGCCAAACTTGG
AATGTGCAATAGAGAAATAGTACGAAGAGGGGCTCTCATTCTCTTCTGTGATTATGTCTGTCAGAACCTC
CATGACTCCGAGCACTTAACGTGGCTCATTGTAAATCACATTCAAGATCTGATCAGCCTTTCCCACGAGC
CTCCAGTACAGGACTTCATCAGTGCCGTTCATCGGAACTCTGCTGCCAGCGGCCTGTTCATCCAGGCAAT
TCAGTCTCGTTGTGAAAACCTTTCAACTCCAACCATGCTGAAGAAAACTCTTCAGTGCTTGGAGGGGATC
CATCTCAGCCAGTCGGGAGCTGTGCTCACGCTGTATGTGGACAGGCTTCTGTGCACCCCTTTCCGTGTGC
TGGCTCGCATGGTCGACATCCTTGCTTGTCGCCGGGTAGAAATGCTTCTGGCTGCAAATTTACAGAGCAG
CATGGCCCAGTTGCCAATGGAAGAACTCAACAGAATCCAGGAATACCTTCAGAGCAGCGGGCTCGCTCAG
AGACACCAAAGGCTCTATTCCCTGCTGGACAGGTTTCGTCTCTCCACCATGCAAGACTCACTTAGTCCCT
CTCCTCCAGTCTCTTCCCACCCGCTGGACGGGGATGGGCACGTGTCACTGGAAACAGTGAGTCCGGACAA
AGACTGGTACGTTCATCTTGTCAAATCCCAGTGTTGGACCAGGTCAGATTCTGCACTGCTGGAAGGTGCA
GAGCTGGTGAATCGGATTCCTGCTGAAGATATGAATGCCTTCATGATGAACTCGGAGTTCAACCTAAGCC
TGCTAGCTCCATGCTTAAGCCTAGGGATGAGTGAAATTTCTGGTGGCCAGAAGAGTGCCCTTTTTGAAGC
AGCCCGTGAGGTGACTCTGGCCCGTGTGAGCGGCACCGTGCAGCAGCTCCCTGCTGTCCATCATGTCTTC
CAGCCCGAGCTGCCTGCAGAACCGGCGGCCTACTGGAGCAAGTTGAATGATCTGTTTGGGGATGCTGCAC
TGTATCAGTCCCTGCCCACTCTGGCCCGGGCCCTGGCACAGTACCTGGTGGTGGTCTCCAAACTGCCCAG
TCATTTGCACCTTCCTCCTGAGAAAGAGAAGGACATTGTGAAATTCGTGGTGGCAACCCTTGAGGCCCTG
TCCTGGCATTTGATCCATGAGCAGATCCCGCTGAGTCTGGATCTCCAGGCAGGGCTGGACTGCTGCTGCC
TGGCCCTGCAGCTGCCTGGCCTCTGGAGCGTGGTCTCCTCCACAGAGTTTGTGACCCACGCCTGCTCCCT
CATCCACTGTGTGCACTTCATCCTGGAGGCCGTTGCAGTGCAGCCTGGAGAGCAGCTTCTTAGTCCAGAA
AGAAGGACAAATACCCCAAAAGCCATCAGCGAGGAGGAGGAGGAAGTAGATCCAAACACACAGAATCCTA
AGTATATCACTGCAGCCTGTGAGATGGTGGCAGAAATGGTGGAGTCTCTGCAGTCGGTGTTGGCCTTGGG
TCATAAAAGGAATAGCGGCGTGCCGGCGTTTCTCACGCCATTGCTCAGGAACATCATCATCAGCCTGGCC
CGCCTGCCCCTTGTCAACAGCTACACACGTGTGCCCCCACTGGTGTGGAAGCTTGGATGGTCACCCAAAC
CGGGAGGGGATTTTGGCACAGCATTCCCTGAGATCCCCGTGGAGTTCCTCCAGGAAAAGGAAGTCTTTAA
GGAGTTCATCTACCGCATCAACACACTAGGCTGGACCAGTCGTACTCAGTTTGAAGAAACTTGGGCCACC
CTCCTTGGTGTCCTGGTGACGCAGCCCCTCGTGATGGAGCAGGAGGAGAGCCCACCAGAAGAAGACACAG
AGAGGACCCAGATCAACGTCCTGGCCGTGCAGGCCATCACCTCACTGGTGCTCAGTGCAATGACTGTGCC
TGTGGCCGGCAACCCAGCTGTAAGCTGCTTGGAGCAGCAGCCCCGGAACAAGCCTCTGAAAGCTCTCGAC
ACCAGGTTTGGGAGGAAGCTGAGCATTATCAGAGGGATTGTGGAGCAAGAGATTCAAGCAATGGTTTCAA
AGAGAGAGAATATTGCCACCCATCATTTATATCAGGCATGGGATCCTGTCCCTTCTCTGTCTCCGGCTAC
TACAGGTGCCCTCATCAGCCACGAGAAGCTGCTGCTGCAGATCAACCCCGAGCGGGAGCTGGGGAGCATG
AGCTACAAACTCGGCCAGGTGTCCATACACTCCGTGTGGCTAGGGAACAGCATCACACCCCTGAGGGAGG
AGGAATGGGACGAGGAAGAGGAGGAGGAGGCCGACGCCCCTGCACCTTCGTCACCACCCACGTCTCCAGT
CAACTCCAGGAAACACCGGGCTGGAGTTGACATCCACTCCTGTTCGCAGTTTTTGCTTGAGTTGTACAGC
CGCTGGATCCTGCCGTCCAGCTCAGCCAGGAGGACCCCGGCCATCCTGATCAGTGAGGTGGTCAGATCCC
TTCTAGTGGTCTCAGACTTGTTCACCGAGCGCAACCAGTTTGAGCTGATGTATGTGACGCTGACAGAACT
GCGAAGGGTGCACCCTTCAGAAGACGAGATCCTCGCTCAGTACCTGGTGCCTGCCACCTGCAAGGCAGCT
GCCGTCCTTGGGATGGACAAGGCCGTGGCGGAGCCTGTCAGCCGCCTGCTGGAGAGCACGCTCAGGAGCA
GCCACCTGCCCAGCAGGGTTGGAGCCCTGCACGGCATCCTCTATGTGCTGGAGTGCGACCTGCTGGACGA
CACTGCCAAGCAGCTCATCCCGGTCATCAGCGACTATCTCCTCTCCAACCTGAAAGGGATCGCCCACTGC
GTGAACATTCACAGCCAGCAGCACGTACTGGTCATGTGTGCCACTGCGTTTTACCTCATTGAGAACTATC
CTCTGGACGTAGGGCCGGAATTTTCAGCATCAATAATACAGATGTGTGGGGTGATGCTGTCTGGAAGTGA
GGAGTCCACCCCCTCCATCATTTACCACTGTGCCCTCAGAGGCCTGGAGCGCCTCCTGCTCTCTGAGCAG
CTCTCCCGCCTGGATGCAGAATCGCTGGTCAAGCTGAGTGTGGACAGAGTGAACGTGCACAGCCCGCACC
GGGCCATGGCGGCTCTGGGCCTGATGCTCACCTGCATGTACACAGGAAAGGAGAAAGTCAGTCCGGGTAG
AACTTCAGACCCTAATCCTGCAGCCCCCGACAGCGAGTCAGTGATTGTTGCTATGGAGCGGGTATCTGTT
CTTTTTGATAGGATCAGGAAAGGCTTTCCTTGTGAAGCCAGAGTGGTGGCCAGGATCCTGCCCCAGTTTC
TAGACGACTTCTTCCCACCCCAGGACATCATGAACAAAGTCATCGGAGAGTTTCTGTCCAACCAGCAGCC
ATACCCCCAGTTCATGGCCACCGTGGTGTATAAGGTGTTTCAGACTCTGCACAGCACCGGGCAGTCGTCC
ATGGTCCGGGACTGGGTCATGCTGTCCCTCTCCAACTTCACGCAGAGGGCCCCGGTCGCCATGGCCACGT
GGAGCCTCTCCTGCTTCTTTGTCAGCGCGTCCACCAGCCCGTGGGTCGCGGCGATCCTCCCACATGTCAT
CAGCAGGATGGGCAAGCTGGAGCAGGTGGACGTGAACCTTTTCTGCCTGGTCGCCACAGACTTCTACAGA
CACCAGATAGAGGAGGAGCTCGACCGCAGGGCCTTCCAGTCTGTGCTTGAGGTGGTTGCAGCCCCAGGAA
GCCCATATCACCGGCTGCTGACTTGTTTACGAAATGTCCACAAGGTCACCACCTGCTAAAACCTCTACTT
CCAATCGCACCATCATCACCATCACCATCACCACCATGATTACAAGGATGACGACGATAAGTGAGGCGGC
CGCCAACTTGATATCAAGCTTATCGATAATCAACCTCTGGATTACAAAATTTGTGAAAGATTGACTGGTA
TTCTTAACTATGTTGCTCCTTTTACGCTATGTGGATACGCTGCTTTAATGCCTTTGTATCATGCTATTGC
TTCCCGTATGGCTTTCATTTTCTCCTCCTTGTATAAATCCTGGTTGCTGTCTCTTTATGAGGAGTTGTGG
CCCGTTGTCAGGCAACGTGGCGTGGTGTGCACTGTGTTTGCTGACGCAACCCCCACTGGTTGGGGCATTG
CCACCACCTGTCAGCTCCTTTCCGGGACTTTCGCTTTCCCCCTCCCTATTGCCACGGCGGAACTCATCGC
CGCCTGCCTTGCCCGCTGCTGGACAGGGGCTCGGCTGTTGGGCACTGACAATTCCGTGGTGTTGTCGGGG
AAATCATCGTCCTTTCCTTGGCTGCTCGCCTGTGTTGCCACCTGGATTCTGCGCGGGACGTCCTTCTGCT
ACGTCCCTTCGGCCCTCAATCCAGCGGACCTTCCTTCCCGCGGGCGCCCCCCTCCTCACGGCGAGCGAAG
CTTGTCGAGAAGTACTAGAGGATCTCTAGAGCCTGCAGTCTCGACAAGCTTGTCGAGAAGTACTAGAGGA
TCATAATCAGCCATACCACATTTGTAGAGGTTTTACTTGCTTTAAAAAACCTCCCACACCTCCCCCTGAA
CCTGAAACATAAAATGAATGCAATTGTTGTTGTTAACTTGTTTATTGCAGCTTATAATGGTTACAAATAA
AGCAATAGCATCACAAATTTCACAAATAAAGCATTTTTTTCACTGCATTCTAGTTGTGGTTTGTCCAAAC
TCATCAATGTATCTTATCATGTCTGGATCTGATCACTGCTTGAGCCTAGGAGATCCGAACCAGATAAGTG
AAATCTAGTTCCAAACTATTTTGTCATTTTTAATTTTCGTATTAGCTTACGACGCTACACCCAGTTCCCA
TCTATTTTGTCACTCTTCCCTAAATAATCCTTAAAAACTCCATTTCCACCCCTCCCAGTTCCCAACTATT
TTGTCCGCCCACAGCGGGGCATTTTTCTTCCTGTTATGTTTTTAATCAAACATCCTGCCAACTCCATGTG
ACAAACCGTCATCTTCGGCTACTTT
