>Addgene plasmid #111734 | pBacMam2-DiEx-LIC-N-flag_huntingtin_full-length_Q51 | depositor partial sequence | sequence record 209885 | insert
ATGGCGACCCTGGAAAAGCTGATGAAGGCCTTCGAGTCCCTCAAGTCCTTCCAACAGCAGCAACAGCAAC
AACAGCAGCAACAGCAACAACAGCAGCAACAGCAACAACAGCAGCAACAGCAACAACAGCAGCAACAGCA
ACAACAGCAGCAACAGCAACAACAGCAACAACAGCAGCAACAGCAACAACAGCAGCAACAGCAACCGCCA
CCGCCGCCGCCGCCGCCGCCGCCTCCTCAGCTTCCTCAGCCGCCGCCGCAGGCACAGCCGCTGCTGCCTC
AGCCGCAGCCGCCCCCGCCGCCGCCCCCGCCGCCACCCGGCCCGGCTGTGGCTGAGGAGCCGCTGCACCG
ACCAAAGAAAGAACTTTCAGCTACCAAGAAAGACCGTGTGAATCATTGTCTGACAATATGTGAAAACATA
GTGGCACAGTCTGTCAGAAATTCTCCAGAATTTCAGAAACTTCTGGGCATCGCTATGGAACTTTTTCTGC
TGTGCAGTGATGACGCAGAGTCAGATGTCAGGATGGTGGCTGACGAATGCCTCAACAAAGTTATCAAAGC
TTTGATGGATTCTAATCTTCCAAGGTTACAGCTCGAGCTCTATAAGGAAATTAAAAAGAATGGTGCCCCT
CGGAGTTTGCGTGCTGCCCTGTGGAGGTTTGCTGAGCTGGCTCACCTGGTTCGGCCTCAGAAATGCAGGC
CTTACCTGGTGAACCTTCTGCCGTGCCTGACTCGAACAAGCAAGAGACCCGAAGAATCAGTCCAGGAGAC
CTTGGCTGCAGCTGTTCCCAAAATTATGGCTTCTTTTGGCAATTTTGCAAATGACAATGAAATTAAGGTT
TTGTTAAAGGCCTTCATAGCGAACCTGAAGTCAAGCTCCCCCACCATTCGGCGGACAGCGGCTGGATCAG
CAGTGAGCATCTGCCAGCACTCAAGAAGGACACAATATTTCTATAGTTGGCTACTAAATGTGCTCTTAGG
CTTACTCGTTCCTGTCGAGGATGAACACTCCACTCTGCTGATTCTTGGCGTGCTGCTCACCCTGAGGTAT
TTGGTGCCCTTGCTGCAGCAGCAGGTCAAGGACACAAGCCTGAAAGGCAGCTTCGGAGTGACAAGGAAAG
AAATGGAAGTCTCTCCTTCTGCAGAGCAGCTTGTCCAGGTTTATGAACTGACGTTACATCATACACAGCA
CCAAGACCACAATGTTGTGACCGGAGCCCTGGAGCTGTTGCAGCAGCTCTTCAGAACGCCTCCACCCGAG
CTTCTGCAAACCCTGACCGCAGTCGGGGGCATTGGGCAGCTCACCGCTGCTAAGGAGGAGTCTGGTGGCC
GAAGCCGTAGTGGGAGTATTGTGGAACTTATAGCTGGAGGGGGTTCCTCATGCAGCCCTGTCCTTTCAAG
AAAACAAAAAGGCAAAGTGCTCTTAGGAGAAGAAGAAGCCTTGGAGGATGACTCTGAATCGAGATCGGAT
GTCAGCAGCTCTGCCTTAACAGCCTCAGTGAAGGATGAGATCAGTGGAGAGCTGGCTGCTTCTTCAGGGG
TTTCCACTCCAGGGTCAGCAGGTCATGACATCATCACAGAACAGCCACGGTCACAGCACACACTGCAGGC
GGACTCAGTGGATCTGGCCAGCTGTGACTTGACAAGCTCTGCCACTGATGGGGATGAGGAGGATATCTTG
AGCCACAGCTCCAGCCAGGTCAGCGCCGTCCCATCTGACCCTGCCATGGACCTGAATGATGGGACCCAGG
CCTCGTCGCCCATCAGCGACAGCTCCCAGACCACCACCGAAGGGCCTGATTCAGCTGTTACCCCTTCAGA
CAGTTCTGAAATTGTGTTAGACGGTACCGACAACCAGTATTTGGGCCTGCAGATTGGACAGCCCCAGGAT
GAAGATGAGGAAGCCACAGGTATTCTTCCTGATGAAGCCTCGGAGGCCTTCAGGAACTCTTCCATGGCCC
TTCAACAGGCACATTTATTGAAAAACATGAGTCACTGCAGGCAGCCTTCTGACAGCAGTGTTGATAAATT
TGTGTTGAGAGATGAAGCTACTGAACCGGGTGATCAAGAAAACAAGCCTTGCCGCATCAAAGGTGACATT
GGACAGTCCACTGATGATGACTCTGCACCTCTTGTCCATTGTGTCCGCCTTTTATCTGCTTCGTTTTTGC
TAACAGGGGGAAAAAATGTGCTGGTTCCGGACAGGGATGTGAGGGTCAGCGTGAAGGCCCTGGCCCTCAG
CTGTGTGGGAGCAGCTGTGGCCCTCCACCCGGAATCTTTCTTCAGCAAACTCTATAAAGTTCCTCTTGAC
ACCACGGAATACCCTGAGGAACAGTATGTCTCAGACATCTTGAACTACATCGATCATGGAGACCCACAGG
TTCGAGGAGCCACTGCCATTCTCTGTGGGACCCTCATCTGCTCCATCCTCAGCAGGTCCCGCTTCCACGT
GGGAGATTGGATGGGCACCATTAGAACCCTCACAGGAAATACATTTTCTTTGGCGGATTGCATTCCTTTG
CTGCGGAAAACACTGAAGGATGAGTCTTCTGTTACTTGCAAGTTAGCTTGTACAGCTGTGAGGAACTGTG
TCATGAGTCTCTGCAGCAGCAGCTACAGTGAGTTAGGACTGCAGCTGATCATCGATGTGCTGACTCTGAG
GAACAGTTCCTATTGGCTGGTGAGGACAGAGCTTCTGGAAACCCTTGCAGAGATTGACTTCAGGCTGGTG
AGCTTTTTGGAGGCAAAAGCAGAAAACTTACACAGAGGGGCTCATCATTATACAGGGCTTTTAAAACTGC
AAGAACGAGTGCTCAATAATGTTGTCATCCATTTGCTTGGAGATGAAGACCCCAGGGTGCGACATGTTGC
CGCAGCATCACTAATTAGGCTTGTCCCAAAGCTGTTTTATAAATGTGACCAAGGACAAGCTGATCCAGTA
GTGGCCGTGGCAAGAGATCAAAGCAGTGTTTACCTGAAACTTCTCATGCATGAGACGCAGCCTCCATCTC
ATTTCTCCGTCAGCACAATAACCAGAATATATAGAGGCTATAACCTACTACCAAGCATAACAGACGTCAC
TATGGAAAATAACCTTTCAAGAGTTATTGCAGCAGTTTCTCATGAACTAATCACATCAACCACCAGAGCA
CTCACATTTGGATGCTGTGAAGCTTTGTGTCTTCTTTCCACTGCCTTCCCAGTTTGCATTTGGAGTTTAG
GTTGGCACTGTGGAGTGCCTCCACTGAGTGCCTCAGATGAGTCTAGGAAGAGCTGTACCGTTGGGATGGC
CACAATGATTCTGACCCTGCTCTCGTCAGCTTGGTTCCCATTGGATCTCTCAGCCCATCAAGATGCTTTG
ATTTTGGCCGGAAACTTGCTTGCAGCCAGTGCTCCCAAATCTCTGAGAAGTTCATGGGCCTCTGAAGAAG
AAGCCAACCCAGCAGCCACCAAGCAAGAGGAGGTCTGGCCAGCCCTGGGGGACCGGGCCCTGGTGCCCAT
GGTGGAGCAGCTCTTCTCTCACCTGCTGAAGGTGATTAACATTTGTGCCCACGTCCTGGATGACGTGGCT
CCTGGACCCGCAATAAAGGCAGCCTTGCCTTCTCTAACAAACCCCCCTTCTCTAAGTCCCATCCGACGAA
AGGGGAAGGAGAAAGAACCAGGAGAACAAGCATCTGTACCGTTGAGTCCCAAGAAAGGCAGTGAGGCCAG
TGCAGCTTCTAGACAATCTGATACCTCAGGTCCTGTTACAACAAGTAAATCCTCATCACTGGGGAGTTTC
TATCATCTTCCTTCATACCTCAAACTGCATGATGTCCTGAAAGCTACACACGCTAACTACAAGGTCACGC
TGGATCTTCAGAACAGCACGGAAAAGTTTGGAGGGTTTCTTCGCTCAGCCTTGGATGTTCTTTCTCAGAT
ACTAGAGCTGGCCACACTGCAGGACATTGGGAAGTGTGTTGAAGAGATCCTAGGATACCTGAAATCCTGC
TTTAGTCGAGAACCAATGATGGCAACTGTTTGTGTTCAACAATTGTTGAAGACTCTCTTTGGCACAAACT
TGGCCTCCCAGTTTGATGGCTTATCTTCCAACCCCAGCAAGTCACAAGGCCGAGCACAGCGCCTTGGCTC
CTCCAGTGTGAGGCCAGGCTTGTACCACTACTGCTTCATGGCCCCGTACACCCACTTCACCCAGGCCCTC
GCTGACGCCAGCCTGAGGAACATGGTGCAGGCGGAGCAGGAGAACGACACCTCGGGATGGTTTGATGTCC
TCCAGAAAGTGTCTACCCAGTTGAAGACAAACCTCACGAGTGTCACAAAGAACCGTGCAGATAAGAATGC
TATTCATAATCACATTCGTTTGTTTGAACCTCTTGTTATAAAAGCTTTAAAACAGTACACGACTACAACA
TGTGTGCAGTTACAGAAGCAGGTTTTAGATTTGCTGGCGCAGCTGGTTCAGTTACGGGTTAATTACTGTC
TTCTGGATTCAGATCAGGTGTTTATTGGCTTTGTATTGAAACAGTTTGAATACATTGAAGTGGGCCAGTT
CAGGGAATCAGAGGCAATCATTCCAAACATCTTTTTCTTCTTGGTATTACTATCTTATGAACGCTATCAT
TCAAAACAGATCATTGGAATTCCTAAAATCATTCAGCTCTGTGATGGCATCATGGCCAGTGGAAGGAAGG
CTGTGACACATGCCATACCGGCTCTGCAGCCCATAGTCCACGACCTCTTTGTATTAAGAGGAACAAATAA
AGCTGATGCAGGAAAAGAGCTTGAAACCCAAAAAGAGGTGGTGGTGTCAATGTTACTGAGACTCATCCAG
TACCATCAGGTGTTGGAGATGTTCATTCTTGTCCTGCAGCAGTGCCACAAGGAGAATGAAGACAAGTGGA
AGCGACTGTCTCGACAGATAGCTGACATCATCCTCCCAATGTTAGCCAAACAGCAGATGCACATTGACTC
TCATGAAGCCCTTGGAGTGTTAAATACATTATTTGAGATTTTGGCCCCTTCCTCCCTCCGTCCGGTAGAC
ATGCTTTTACGGAGTATGTTCGTCACTCCAAACACAATGGCGTCCGTGAGCACTGTTCAACTGTGGATAT
CGGGAATTCTGGCCATTTTGAGGGTTCTGATTTCCCAGTCAACTGAAGATATTGTTCTTTCTCGTATTCA
GGAGCTCTCCTTCTCTCCGTATTTAATCTCCTGTACAGTAATTAATAGGTTAAGAGATGGGGACAGTACT
TCAACGCTAGAAGAACACAGTGAAGGGAAACAAATAAAGAATTTGCCAGAAGAAACATTTTCAAGGTTTC
TATTACAACTGGTTGGTATTCTTTTAGAAGACATTGTTACAAAACAGCTGAAGGTGGAAATGAGTGAGCA
GCAACATACTTTCTATTGCCAGGAACTAGGCACACTGCTAATGTGTCTGATCCACATCTTCAAGTCTGGA
ATGTTCCGGAGAATCACAGCAGCTGCCACTAGGCTGTTCCGCAGTGATGGCTGTGGCGGCAGTTTCTACA
CCCTGGACAGCTTGAACTTGCGGGCTCGTTCCATGATCACCACCCACCCGGCCCTGGTGCTGCTCTGGTG
TCAGATACTGCTGCTTGTCAACCACACCGACTACCGCTGGTGGGCAGAAGTGCAGCAGACCCCGAAAAGA
CACAGTCTGTCCAGCACAAAGTTACTTAGTCCCCAGATGTCTGGAGAAGAGGAGGATTCTGACTTGGCAG
CCAAACTTGGAATGTGCAATAGAGAAATAGTACGAAGAGGGGCTCTCATTCTCTTCTGTGATTATGTCTG
TCAGAACCTCCATGACTCCGAGCACTTAACGTGGCTCATTGTAAATCACATTCAAGATCTGATCAGCCTT
TCCCACGAGCCTCCAGTACAGGACTTCATCAGTGCCGTTCATCGGAACTCTGCTGCCAGCGGCCTGTTCA
TCCAGGCAATTCAGTCTCGTTGTGAAAACCTTTCAACTCCAACCATGCTGAAGAAAACTCTTCAGTGCTT
GGAGGGGATCCATCTCAGCCAGTCGGGAGCTGTGCTCACGCTGTATGTGGACAGGCTTCTGTGCACCCCT
TTCCGTGTGCTGGCTCGCATGGTCGACATCCTTGCTTGTCGCCGGGTAGAAATGCTTCTGGCTGCAAATT
TACAGAGCAGCATGGCCCAGTTGCCAATGGAAGAACTCAACAGAATCCAGGAATACCTTCAGAGCAGCGG
GCTCGCTCAGAGACACCAAAGGCTCTATTCCCTGCTGGACAGGTTTCGTCTCTCCACCATGCAAGACTCA
CTTAGTCCCTCTCCTCCAGTCTCTTCCCACCCGCTGGACGGGGATGGGCACGTGTCACTGGAAACAGTGA
GTCCGGACAAAGACTGGTACGTTCATCTTGTCAAATCCCAGTGTTGGACCAGGTCAGATTCTGCACTGCT
GGAAGGTGCAGAGCTGGTGAATCGGATTCCTGCTGAAGATATGAATGCCTTCATGATGAACTCGGAGTTC
AACCTAAGCCTGCTAGCTCCATGCTTAAGCCTAGGGATGAGTGAAATTTCTGGTGGCCAGAAGAGTGCCC
TTTTTGAAGCAGCCCGTGAGGTGACTCTGGCCCGTGTGAGCGGCACCGTGCAGCAGCTCCCTGCTGTCCA
TCATGTCTTCCAGCCCGAGCTGCCTGCAGAACCGGCGGCCTACTGGAGCAAGTTGAATGATCTGTTTGGG
GATGCTGCACTGTATCAGTCCCTGCCCACTCTGGCCCGGGCCCTGGCACAGTACCTGGTGGTGGTCTCCA
AACTGCCCAGTCATTTGCACCTTCCTCCTGAGAAAGAGAAGGACATTGTGAAATTCGTGGTGGCAACCCT
TGAGGCCCTGTCCTGGCATTTGATCCATGAGCAGATCCCGCTGAGTCTGGATCTCCAGGCAGGGCTGGAC
TGCTGCTGCCTGGCCCTGCAGCTGCCTGGCCTCTGGAGCGTGGTCTCCTCCACAGAGTTTGTGACCCACG
CCTGCTCCCTCATCCACTGTGTGCACTTCATCCTGGAGGCCGTTGCAGTGCAGCCTGGAGAGCAGCTTCT
TAGTCCAGAAAGAAGGACAAATACCCCAAAAGCCATCAGCGAGGAGGAGGAGGAAGTAGATCCAAACACA
CAGAATCCTAAGTATATCACTGCAGCCTGTGAGATGGTGGCAGAAATGGTGGAGTCTCTGCAGTCGGTGT
TGGCCTTGGGTCATAAAAGGAATAGCGGCGTGCCGGCGTTTCTCACGCCATTGCTCAGGAACATCATCAT
CAGCCTGGCCCGCCTGCCCCTTGTCAACAGCTACACACGTGTGCCCCCACTGGTGTGGAAGCTTGGATGG
TCACCCAAACCGGGAGGGGATTTTGGCACAGCATTCCCTGAGATCCCCGTGGAGTTCCTCCAGGAAAAGG
AAGTCTTTAAGGAGTTCATCTACCGCATCAACACACTAGGCTGGACCAGTCGTACTCAGTTTGAAGAAAC
TTGGGCCACCCTCCTTGGTGTCCTGGTGACGCAGCCCCTCGTGATGGAGCAGGAGGAGAGCCCACCAGAA
GAAGACACAGAGAGGACCCAGATCAACGTCCTGGCCGTGCAGGCCATCACCTCACTGGTGCTCAGTGCAA
TGACTGTGCCTGTGGCCGGCAACCCAGCTGTAAGCTGCTTGGAGCAGCAGCCCCGGAACAAGCCTCTGAA
AGCTCTCGACACCAGGTTTGGGAGGAAGCTGAGCATTATCAGAGGGATTGTGGAGCAAGAGATTCAAGCA
ATGGTTTCAAAGAGAGAGAATATTGCCACCCATCATTTATATCAGGCATGGGATCCTGTCCCTTCTCTGT
CTCCGGCTACTACAGGTGCCCTCATCAGCCACGAGAAGCTGCTGCTGCAGATCAACCCCGAGCGGGAGCT
GGGGAGCATGAGCTACAAACTCGGCCAGGTGTCCATACACTCCGTGTGGCTAGGGAACAGCATCACACCC
CTGAGGGAGGAGGAATGGGACGAGGAAGAGGAGGAGGAGGCCGACGCCCCTGCACCTTCGTCACCACCCA
CGTCTCCAGTCAACTCCAGGAAACACCGGGCTGGAGTTGACATCCACTCCTGTTCGCAGTTTTTGCTTGA
GTTGTACAGCCGCTGGATCCTGCCGTCCAGCTCAGCCAGGAGGACCCCGGCCATCCTGATCAGTGAGGTG
GTCAGATCCCTTCTAGTGGTCTCAGACTTGTTCACCGAGCGCAACCAGTTTGAGCTGATGTATGTGACGC
TGACAGAACTGCGAAGGGTGCACCCTTCAGAAGACGAGATCCTCGCTCAGTACCTGGTGCCTGCCACCTG
CAAGGCAGCTGCCGTCCTTGGGATGGACAAGGCCGTGGCGGAGCCTGTCAGCCGCCTGCTGGAGAGCACG
CTCAGGAGCAGCCACCTGCCCAGCAGGGTTGGAGCCCTGCACGGCATCCTCTATGTGCTGGAGTGCGACC
TGCTGGACGACACTGCCAAGCAGCTCATCCCGGTCATCAGCGACTATCTCCTCTCCAACCTGAAAGGGAT
CGCCCACTGCGTGAACATTCACAGCCAGCAGCACGTACTGGTCATGTGTGCCACTGCGTTTTACCTCATT
GAGAACTATCCTCTGGACGTAGGGCCGGAATTTTCAGCATCAATAATACAGATGTGTGGGGTGATGCTGT
CTGGAAGTGAGGAGTCCACCCCCTCCATCATTTACCACTGTGCCCTCAGAGGCCTGGAGCGCCTCCTGCT
CTCTGAGCAGCTCTCCCGCCTGGATGCAGAATCGCTGGTCAAGCTGAGTGTGGACAGAGTGAACGTGCAC
AGCCCGCACCGGGCCATGGCGGCTCTGGGCCTGATGCTCACCTGCATGTACACAGGAAAGGAGAAAGTCA
GTCCGGGTAGAACTTCAGACCCTAATCCTGCAGCCCCCGACAGCGAGTCAGTGATTGTTGCTATGGAGCG
GGTATCTGTTCTTTTTGATAGGATCAGGAAAGGCTTTCCTTGTGAAGCCAGAGTGGTGGCCAGGATCCTG
CCCCAGTTTCTAGACGACTTCTTCCCACCCCAGGACATCATGAACAAAGTCATCGGAGAGTTTCTGTCCA
ACCAGCAGCCATACCCCCAGTTCATGGCCACCGTGGTGTATAAGGTGTTTCAGACTCTGCACAGCACCGG
GCAGTCGTCCATGGTCCGGGACTGGGTCATGCTGTCCCTCTCCAACTTCACGCAGAGGGCCCCGGTCGCC
ATGGCCACGTGGAGCCTCTCCTGCTTCTTTGTCAGCGCGTCCACCAGCCCGTGGGTCGCGGCGATCCTCC
CACATGTCATCAGCAGGATGGGCAAGCTGGAGCAGGTGGACGTGAACCTTTTCTGCCTGGTCGCCACAGA
CTTCTACAGACACCAGATAGAGGAGGAGCTCGACCGCAGGGCCTTCCAGTCTGTGCTTGAGGTGGTTGCA
GCCCCAGGAAGCCCATATCACCGGCTGCTGACTTGTTTACGAAATGTCCACAAGGTCACCACCTGC
